Addgene plasmid #221138: pCB-CBEv1
Purpose: Coxiella burnetii CRISPR-Cas9 cytosine base editing plasmid version 1 without sgRNA construct. Expresses 3xF-HF-BE3.
Depositing lab: Craig Roy. Depositing organization: Yale University. Publication: CRISPR-Cas9-based approaches for genetic analysis and epistatic interaction studies in Coxiella burnetii. Steiner S, Roy CR. mSphere. 2024 Nov 19:e0052324. doi: 10.1128/msphere.00523-24. PubMed 39560384.
Backbone
  Vector backbone: pMTX808
  Backbone manufacturer: Matxalen Llosa lab
  Total vector size (bp): 14716
  Vector type: Bacterial Expression, CRISPR
Growth in bacteria
  Bacterial resistance: Chloramphenicol and Ampicillin, 25 & 100 μg/mL
  Growth temperature: 37°C
  Growth strain: XL1 Blue
  Copy number: Low Copy
Gene/Insert
  Gene/Insert name: 3xF-rAPOBEC1-Cas9n(HF)-UGI (HF-BE3)
  Species: Synthetic
  Promoter: lacIq-Ptac
  Tag / fusion protein: 3xFLAG (N terminal on insert)
  Cloning method: Ligation Independent Cloning
  Sequencing primers: 5′ TTGAAAAATTGCCTACTGAGCGCTG
Terms and licenses: Academic/Nonprofit Terms; Industry Terms: Not Available to Industry
Depositor comments: RSF1010-based plasmid. Expresses 3xF-HF-BE3 from lacIq-Ptac promoter. Basal expression is sufficient for base editing in Coxiella burnetii. Note: During growth of E. coli harboring this plasmid, in some cells/colonies, the basal expression of 3xF-HF-BE3 can lead to spurious deamination of cytosines on the plasmid. Unique XhoI, NotI and XbaI sites for addition of sgRNA-encoding region(s) from pHelper-CBE-sgRNA (Addgene plasmid #221137) helper plasmid derivatives. Plasmid harbors oriT, but relaxase gene mobA is interrupted by AmpR. Plasmid alias: pSAST356.
How to cite: pCB-CBEv1 was a gift from Craig Roy (Addgene plasmid # 221138 ; http://n2t.net/addgene:221138 ; RRID:Addgene_221138)
