[The description below was written by a language model from this plasmid's Addgene catalogue record and pLannotate feature annotations shown in this document.]
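Description:
pCB-CBEv1 is a 14.7 kb, low-copy bacterial expression plasmid for CRISPR-Cas9 cytosine base editing in Coxiella burnetii, built on the pMTX808 backbone and derived from the broad-host-range plasmid RSF1010. It replicates from the RSF1010 oriV with the plasmid-encoded RepA, RepB and RepC proteins, which lets it be maintained both in E. coli and in other Gram-negative hosts. Selection uses two markers: a chloramphenicol acetyltransferase gene (cat) and a β-lactamase gene (AmpR). The RSF1010 mobilisation region is partly retained, with oriT, mobB and mobC present, but the AmpR cassette interrupts the relaxase gene mobA, which is annotated only as fragments on either side of it.

The payload is the HF-BE3 base editor. It fuses an N-terminal 3xFLAG tag, rat APOBEC1 cytidine deaminase, a high-fidelity Streptococcus pyogenes Cas9 D10A nickase, and the phage PBS2 uracil-DNA glycosylase inhibitor (UGI). When guided to a target, the deaminase converts cytosine to uracil in the displaced strand, UGI blocks uracil excision, and nicking of the opposite strand favours a C-to-T outcome. The fusion is transcribed from a tac promoter with a lac operator, and a divergently oriented lacI gene under the lacIq promoter supplies repressor. The depositor notes that basal, uninduced expression is sufficient for editing in C. burnetii. That same leakiness can cause spurious cytosine deamination of the plasmid itself in some E. coli cells or colonies.

This version carries no sgRNA. Unique XhoI, NotI and XbaI sites allow sgRNA-encoding regions to be added from derivatives of a companion helper plasmid, producing targeted editors for genetic analysis in C. burnetii.
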