Features (pLannotate 1.2.2; 26 found; start..end, strand, type, name):
      6..33      +  terminator     rrnB T2 terminator: transcription terminator T2 from the E. coli rrnB gene
     52..143     +  promoter       AmpR promoter: bla
    144..1004    +  CDS            AmpR: β-lactamase; bla; confers resistance to ampicillin, carbenicillin, and related antibiotics
   1012..1449    +  CDS            RLX1_SALTM (fragment): Protein inferred from homology: Swiss-Prot protein existence level 3. This protein is probably required for relaxation complex formation. From Salmonella typhimurium.
   1433..1843    +  CDS            mobB: MOBB2_ECOLX - Protein predicted: Swiss-Prot protein existence level 4. This protein is essential to promote the specific transfer of the plasmid in the presence of conjugative plasmids. From Escherichia coli.
   1843..2814    +  CDS            RSF1010 RepB: replication protein B of the broad-host-range plasmid RSF1010 (Scholz et al., 1989); repB
   3257..3331    +  ncRNA          Plasmid R1162: Accession: RF00043 - R1162-like plasmid antisense RNA
   3325..4164    +  CDS            RSF1010 RepA: replication protein A of the broad-host-range plasmid RSF1010 (Scholz et al., 1989); repA
   4151..5002    +  CDS            RSF1010 RepC (fragment): replication protein C of the broad-host-range plasmid RSF1010 (Scholz et al., 1989); repC
   5205..5225    +  protein_bind   FRT (minimal) (fragment): supports FLP-mediated excision but not integration (Turan and Bode, 2011) FLP recombinase from the Saccharomyces cerevisiae 2μ plasmid
   5285..5533    -  CDS            UGI: UNGI_BPPB2 - Experimental evidence at protein level: Swiss-Prot protein existence level 1. This protein binds specifically and reversibly to the host uracil-DNA glycosylase, preventing removal of uracil residues from PBS2 DNA by the host uracil-excision repair system. From Bacillus phage PBS2 (Bacteriophage PBS2).
   5545..9646    -  CDS            Cas9(D10A) (fragment): nickase mutant of the Cas9 endonuclease from the Streptococcus pyogenes Type II CRISPR/Cas system generates RNA-guided single strand nicks in DNA due to the D10A mutation in the RuvC catalytic domain
   9695..10378   -  CDS            Apobec1: ABEC1_RAT - Experimental evidence at protein level: Swiss-Prot protein existence level 1. Catalytic component of the apolipoprotein B mRNA editing enzyme complex which is responsible for the postranscriptional editing of a CAA codon for Gln to a UAA codon for stop in the APOB mRNA. May also play a role in the epigenetic regulation of gene expression by participating in DNA demethylation. From Rattus norvegicus (Rat).
  10379..10444   -  CDS            3xFLAG: three tandem FLAG® epitope tags, followed by an enterokinase cleavage site
  10474..10496   -  protein_bind   lac operator (fragment): The lac repressor binds to the lac operator to inhibit transcription in E. coli. This inhibition can be relieved by adding lactose or isopropyl-β-D-thiogalactopyranoside (IPTG). lac repressor encoded by lacI
  10500..10528   -  promoter       tac promoter: strong E. coli promoter; hybrid between the trp and lac UV5 promoters
  10604..10705   +  CDS            yciV (fragment): RNAAM_ECOLI - Also known as trpH From Escherichia coli (strain K12).
  10758..10835   +  promoter       lacIq promoter: lacI (mutant); In the lacIq allele, a single base change in the promoter boosts expression of the lacI gene about 10-fold.
  10836..11918   +  CDS            lacI: lac repressor; lacI; The lac repressor binds to the lac operator to inhibit transcription in E. coli. This inhibition can be relieved by adding lactose or isopropyl-β-D-thiogalactopyranoside (IPTG).
  11925..11943   +  misc_feature   MCS (fragment): pBluescript multiple cloning site
  12041..12156   -  ncRNA          5S rRNA: Accession: RF00001 - 5S ribosomal RNA
  12449..13105   +  CDS            cat: CAT_ECOLX - Experimental evidence at protein level: Swiss-Prot protein existence level 1. This enzyme is an effector of chloramphenicol resistance in bacteria. From Escherichia coli. This protein is used as a marker in many commonly used cloning vectors, such as pACYC184.
  13495..13889   -  rep_origin     RSF1010 oriV: replication origin of the broad-host-range plasmid RSF1010; requires the RSF1010 RepA/B/C proteins for replication (Scholz et al., 1989)
  13919..14200   -  CDS            mobC: MOBC_ECOLX - Protein predicted: Swiss-Prot protein existence level 4. This protein is essential to promote the specific transfer of the plasmid in the presence of conjugative plasmids. From Escherichia coli.
  14231..14318   +  oriT           RSF1010 oriT: origin of transfer of the broad-host-range plasmid RSF1010 (Scholz et al., 1989)
  14399..14716   +  CDS            mobA (fragment): MOBA2_ECOLX - Also known as repB. Experimental evidence at protein level: Swiss-Prot protein existence level 1. Part of the relaxosome complex that is responsible for plasmid transfer during conjugation. Locally unwinds DNA and catalyzes the cleavage of one of the DNA strands at oriT. The cleaved strand is then transferred through the dedicated type IV secretion apparatus. MobA remains covalently linked at the 5' end of the strand, and once in the recipient cell, it probably catalyzes the rejoining of the two ends of the strand, re-forming the circular plasmid DNA. The primase activity of MobA
>Addgene plasmid #221138 | pCB-CBEv1 | addgene full sequence | sequence record 445118 | Addgene Long Read Sequencing Result
TATTGAGAAGGCCATCCTGACGGATGGCCTTTTTGCGTTTCTACAAACTCTTTTGTTTATTTTTCTAAAT
ACATTCAAATATGTATCCGCTCATGAGACAATAACCCTGATAAATGCTTCAATAATATTGAAAAAGGAAG
AGTATGAGTATTCAACATTTCCGTGTCGCCCTTATTCCCTTTTTTGCGGCATTTTGCCTTCCTGTTTTTG
CTCACCCAGAAACGCTGGTGAAAGTAAAAGATGCTGAAGATCAGTTGGGTGCACGAGTGGGTTACATCGA
ACTGGATCTCAACAGCGGTAAGATCCTTGAGAGTTTTCGCCCCGAAGAACGTTTTCCAATGATGAGCACT
TTTAAAGTTCTGCTATGTGGCGCGGTATTATCCCGTGTTGACGCCGGGCAAGAGCAACTCGGTCGCCGCA
TACACTATTCTCAGAATGACTTGGTTGAGTACTCACCAGTCACAGAAAAGCATCTTACGGATGGCATGAC
AGTAAGAGAATTATGCAGTGCTGCCATAACCATGAGTGATAACACTGCGGCCAACTTACTTCTGACAACG
ATCGGAGGACCGAAGGAGCTAACCGCTTTTTTGCACAACATGGGGGATCATGTAACTCGCCTTGATCGTT
GGGAACCGGAGCTGAATGAAGCCATACCAAACGACGAGCGTGACACCACGATGCCTGTAGCAATGGCAAC
AACGTTGCGCAAACTATTAACTGGCGAACTACTTACTCTAGCTTCCCGGCAACAATTAATAGACTGGATG
GAGGCGGATAAAGTTGCAGGACCACTTCTGCGCTCGGCCCTTCCGGCTGGCTGGTTTATTGCTGATAAAT
CTGGAGCCGGTGAGCGTGGGTCTCGCGGTATCATTGCAGCACTGGGGCCAGATGGTAAGCCCTCCCGTAT
CGTAGTTATCTACACGACGGGGAGTCAGGCAACTATGGATGAACGAAATAGACAGATCGCTGAGATAGGT
GCCTCACTGATTAAGCATTGGTAATACGCTGGCCATCCATGCCGGTGGCGGCGAGAACCCGCACTGCCAC
CTGATGATCTCCGAGCGGATCAATGACGGCATCGAGCGGCCCGCCGCTCAGTGGTTCAAGCGGTACAACG
GCAAGACCCCGGAGAAGGGCGGGGCACAGAAGACCGAAGCGCTCAAGCCCAAGGCATGGCTTGAGCAGAC
CCGCGAGGCATGGGCCGACCATGCCAACCGGGCATTAGAGCGGGCTGGCCACGACGCCCGCATTGACCAC
AGAACACTTGAGGCGCAGGGCATCGAGCGCCTGCCCGGTGTTCACCTGGGGCCGAACGTGGTGGAGATGG
AAGGCCGGGGCATCCGCACCGACCGGGCAGACGTGGCCCTGAACATCGACACCGCCAACGCCCAGATCAT
CGACTTACAGGAATACCGGGAGGCAATAGACCATGAACGCAATCGACAGAGTGAAGAAATCCAGAGGCAT
CAACGAGTTAGCGGAGCAGATCGAACCGCTGGCCCAGAGCATGGCGACACTGGCCGACGAAGCCCGGCAG
GTCATGAGCCAGACCCAGCAGGCCAGCGAGGCGCAGGCGGCGGAGTGGCTGAAAGCCCAGCGCCAGACAG
GGGCGGCATGGGTGGAGCTGGCCAAAGAGTTGCGGGAGGTAGCCGCCGAGGTGAGCAGCGCCGCGCAGAG
CGCCCGGAGCGCGTCGCGGGGGTGGCACTGGAAGCTATGGCTAACCGTGATGCTGGCTTCCATGATGCCT
ACGGTGGTGCTGCTGATCGCATCGTTGCTCTTGCTCGACCTGACGCCACTGACAACCGAGGACGGCTCGA
TCTGGCTGCGCTTGGTGGCCCGATGAAGAACGACAGGACTTTGCAGGCCATAGGCCGACAGCTCAAGGCC
ATGGGCTGTGAGCGCTTCGATATCGGCGTCAGGGACGCCACCACCGGCCAGATGATGAACCGGGAATGGT
CAGCCGCCGAAGTGCTCCAGAACACGCCATGGCTCAAGCGGATGAATGCCCAGGGCAATGACGTGTATAT
CAGGCCCGCCGAGCAGGAGCGGCATGGTCTGGTGCTGGTGGACGACCTCAGCGAGTTTGACCTGGATGAC
ATGAAAGCCGAGGGCCGGGAGCCTGCCCTGGTAGTGGAAACCAGCCCGAAGAACTATCAGGCATGGGTCA
AGGTGGCCGACGCCGCAGGCGGTGAACTTCGGGGGCAGATTGCCCGGACGCTGGCCAGCGAGTACGACGC
CGACCCGGCCAGCGCCGACAGCCGCCACTATGGCCGCTTGGCGGGCTTCACCAACCGCAAGGACAAGCAC
ACCACCCGCGCCGGTTATCAGCCGTGGGTGCTGCTGCGTGAATCCAAGGGCAAGACCGCCACCGCTGGCC
CGGCGCTGGTGCAGCAGGCTGGCCAGCAGATCGAGCAGGCCCAGCGGCAGCAGGAGAAGGCCCGCAGGCT
GGCCAGCCTCGAACTGCCCGAGCGGCAGCTTAGCCGCCACCGGCGCACGGCGCTGGACGAGTACCGCAGC
GAGATGGCCGGGCTGGTCAAGCGCTTCGGTGATGACCTCAGCAAGTGCGACTTTATCGCCGCGCAGAAGC
TGGCCAGCCGGGGCCGCAGTGCCGAGGAAATCGGCAAGGCCATGGCCGAGGCCAGCCCAGCGCTGGCAGA
GCGCAAGCCCGGCCACGAAGCGGATTACATCGAGCGCACCGTCAGCAAGGTCATGGGTCTGCCCAGCGTC
CAGCTTGCGCGGGCCGAGCTGGCACGGGCACCGGCACCCCGCCAGCGAGGCATGGACAGGGGCGGGCCAG
ATTTCAGCATGTAGTGCTTGCGTTGGTACTCACGCCTGTTATACTATGAGTACTCACGCACAGAAGGGGG
TTTTATGGAATACGAAAAAAGCGCTTCAGGGTCGGTCTACCTGATCAAAAGTGACAAGGGCTATTGGTTG
CCCGGTGGCTTTGGTTATACGTCAAACAAGGCCGAGGCTGGCCGCTTTTCAGTCGCTGATATGGCCAGCC
TTAACCTTGACGGCTGCACCTTGTCCTTGTTCCGCGAAGACAAGCCTTTCGGCCCCGGCAAGTTTCTCGG
TGACTGATATGAAAGACCAAAAGGACAAGCAGACCGGCGACCTGCTGGCCAGCCCTGACGCTGTACGCCA
AGCGCGATATGCCGAGCGCATGAAGGCCAAAGGGATGCGTCAGCGCAAGTTCTGGCTGACCGACGACGAA
TACGAGGCGCTGCGCGAGTGCCTGGAAGAACTCAGAGCGGCGCAGGGCGGGGGTAGTGACCCCGCCAGCG
CCTAACCACCAACTGCCTGCAAAGGAGGCAATCAATGGCTACCCATAAGCCTATCAATATTCTGGAGGCG
TTCGCAGCAGCGCCGCCACCGCTGGACTACGTTTTGCCCAACATGGTGGCCGGTACGGTCGGGGCGCTGG
TGTCGCCCGGTGGTGCCGGTAAATCCATGCTGGCCCTGCAACTGGCCGCACAGATTGCAGGCGGGCCGGA
TCTGCTGGAGGTGGGCGAACTGCCCACCGGCCCGGTGATCTACCTGCCCGCCGAAGACCCGCCCACCGCC
ATTCATCACCGCCTGCACGCCCTTGGGGCGCACCTCAGCGCCGAGGAACGGCAAGCCGTGGCTGACGGCC
TGCTGATCCAGCCGCTGATCGGCAGCCTGCCCAACATCATGGCCCCGGAGTGGTTCGACGGCCTCAAGCG
CGCCGCCGAGGGCCGCCGCCTGATGGTGCTGGACACGCTGCGCCGGTTCCACATCGAGGAAGAAAACGCC
AGCGGCCCCATGGCCCAGGTCATCGGTCGCATGGAGGCCATCGCCGCCGATACCGGGTGCTCTATCGTGT
TCCTGCACCATGCCAGCAAGGGCGCGGCCATGATGGGCGCAGGCGACCAGCAGCAGGCCAGCCGGGGCAG
CTCGGTACTGGTCGATAACATCCGCTGGCAGTCCTACCTGTCGAGCATGACCAGCGCCGAGGCCGAGGAA
TGGGGTGTGGACGACGACCAGCGCCGGTTCTTCGTCCGCTTCGGTGTGAGCAAGGCCAACTATGGCGCAC
CGTTCGCTGATCGGTGGTTCAGGCGGCATGACGGCGGGGTGCTCAAGCCCGCCGTGCTGGAGAGGCAGCG
CAAGAGCAAGGGGGTGCCCCGTGGTGAAGCCTAAGAACAAGCACAGCCTCAGCCACGTCCGGCACGACCC
GGCGCACTGTCTGGCCCCCGGCCTGTTCCGTGCCCTCAAGCGGGGCGAGCGCAAGCGCAGCAAGCTGGAC
GTGACGTATGACTACGGCGACGGCAAGCGGATCGAGTTCAGCGGCCCGGAGCCGCTGGGCGCTGATGATC
TGCGCATCCTGCAAGGGCTGGTGGCCATGGCTGGGCCTAATGGCCTAGTGCTTGGCCCGGAACCCAAGAC
CGAAGGCGGACGGCAGCTCCGGCTGTTCCTGGAACCCAAGTGGGAGGCCGTCACCGCTGATGCCATGGTG
GTCAAAGGTAGCTATCGGGCGCTGGCAAAGGAAATCGGGGCAGAGGTCGATAGTGGTGGGGCGCTCAAGC
ACATACAGGACTGCATCGAGCGCCTTTGGAAGGTATCCATCATCGCCCAGAATGGCCGCAAGCGGCAGGG
GTTTCGGCTGCTGTCGGAGTACGCCAGCGACGAGGCGGACGGGCGCCTGTACGTGGCCCTGAACCCCTTG
ATCGCGCAGGCCGTCATGGGTGGCGGCCAGCATGTGCGCATCAGCATGGACGAGGTGCGGGCGCTGGACA
GCGAAACCGCCCGCCTGCTGCACCAGCGGCTGTGTGGCTGGATCGACCCCGGCAAAACCGGCAAGGCTTC
CATAGATACCTTGTGCGGCTATGTCTGGCCGTCAGAGGCCAGTGGTTCGACCATGCGCAAGCGCCGCCAG
CGGGTGCGCGAGGCGTTGCCGGAGCTGGTCGCGCTGGGCTGGACGGTAACCGAGTTCGCGGCGGGCAAGT
ACGACATCACCCGGCCCAAGGCGGCAGGCTGACCCCCCCCACTCTATTGTAAACAAGACATTTTTATCTT
TTATATTCAATGGCTTATTTTCCTGCTAATTGGTAATACCATGAAAAATACCATGCTCAGAAAAGGCTTA
ACAATATTTTGAAAAATTGCCTACTGAGCGCTGCCGCACAGCTCCATAGGCCGCTTTCCTGGCTTTGCTT
CCAGATGTATGCTCTTCTGCTCGGTCTAGAAAGTATAGGAACTTCAGAGCGCTTTTGAAGCTAATTCGAT
CATGCATGAGCTCACTAGTTTAAGAACCACCAGAGAGCATCTTAATCTTGTTCTCACCGTTGCTATCCTG
TATGACCAGAGCCCAAGGCTTGTATTCAGGGGCGTCGCTAGTCAGAAGCATGACATTCTCGTCGGTGCTC
TCGTCGTAGGCGGTGTGCACGAGTATATCGCTTTCCGGCTTGTTCCCAATGACTTCTTCCACCTCCTCTG
GGAGCATGAGGATGGATTCCTGGATAACCAGTTGCTTACCGGTCTCCTTTTCAATAATATCTGACAGATT
AGTAGAACCACCAGAGTCACCTCCTAGCTGACTCAAATCAATGCGTGTTTCATAAAGACCAGTGATGGAT
TGATGGATAAGAGTGGCATCTAAAACTTCTTTTGTAGACGTATATCGTTTACGATCAATTGTTGTATCAA
AATATTTAAAAGCAGCGGGAGCTCCAAGATTCGTCAACGTAAATAAATGAATAATATTTTCTGCTTGTTC
ACGTATTGGTTTGTCTCTATGTTTGTTATATGCACTAAGAACTTTATCTAAATTGGCATCTGCTAAAATA
ACACGCTTAGAAAATTCACTGATTTGCTCAATAATCTCATCTAAATAATGCTTATGCTGCTCCACAAACA
ATTGTTTTTGTTCGTTATCTTCTGGACTACCCTTCAACTTTTCATAATGACTAGCTAAATATAAAAAATT
CACATATTTGCTTGGCAGAGCCAGCTCATTTCCTTTTTGTAATTCTCCGGCACTAGCCAGCATCCGTTTA
CGACCGTTTTCTAACTCAAAAAGACTATATTTAGGTAGTTTAATGATTAAGTCTTTTTTAACTTCCTTAT
ATCCTTTAGCTTCTAAAAAGTCAATCGGATTTTTTTCAAAGGAACTTCTTTCCATAATTGTGATCCCTAG
TAACTCTTTAACGGATTTTAACTTCTTCGATTTCCCTTTTTCCACCTTAGCAACAACTAGGACTGAATAA
GCTACCGTTGGACTATCAAAACCACCATATTTTTTTGGATCCCAGTCTTTTTTACGAGCAATAAGCTTGT
CCGAATTTCTTTTTGGTAAAATTGACTCCTTGGAGAATCCGCCTGTCTGTACTTCTGTTTTCTTGACAAT
ATTGACTTGGGGCATGGACAATACTTTGCGCACTGTGGCAAAATCTCGCCCTTTATCCCAGACAATTTCT
CCAGTTTCCCCATTAGTTTCGATTAGAGGGCGTTTGCGAATCTCTCCATTTGCAAGTGTAATTTCTGTTT
TGAAGAAGTTCATGATATTAGAGTAAAAGAAATATTTTGCGGTTGCTTTGCCTATTTCTTGCTCAGACTT
AGCAATCATTTTACGAACATCATAAACTTTATAATCACCATAGACAAACTCCGATTCAAGTTTTGGATAT
TTCTTAATCAAAGCAGTTCCAACGACGGCATTTAGATACGCATCATGGGCATGATGGTAATTGTTAATCT
CACGTACTTTATAGAATTGGAAATCTTTTCGGAAGTCAGAAACTAATTTAGATTTTAAGGTAATCACTTT
AACCTCTCGAATAAGTTTATCATTTTCATCGTATTTAGTATTCATGCGACTATCCAAAATTTGTGCCACA
TGCTTAGTGATTGCGCGAGTTTCAACCAATTGGCGTTTGATAAAACCAGCTTTATCAAGTTCACTCAAAC
CTCCACGTTCAGCTTTCGTTAAATTATCAAACTTACGTTGAGTGATTAACTTGGCGTTTAGAAGTTGTCT
CCAATAGTTTTTCATCTTTTTGACTACTTCTTCACTTGGAACGTTATCCGATTTACCACGATTTTTATCA
GAACGCGTTAAGACCTTATTGTCTATTGAATCGTCTTTAAGGAAACTTTGTGGAACAATGTGATCGACAT
CATAATCACTTAAACGATTAATATCTAATTCTTGGTCCACATACATGTCTCTTCCATTTTGGAGATAATA
GAGATAGAGCTTTTCATTTTGCAATTGAGTATTTTCAACAGGATGCTCTTTAAGAATCTGACTTCCTAAT
TCTTTGATACCTTCTTCGATTCGTTTCATACGCTCTCGCGAATTTTTCTGGCCCTTTTGAGTTGTCTGAT
TTTCACGTGCCATTTCAATAACGATATTTTCTGGCTTATGCCGCCCCATTACTTTGACCAATTCATCAAC
AACTTTTACAGTCTGTAAAATACCTTTTTTAATAGCAGGGCTACCAGCTAAATTTGCAATATGTTCATGT
AAACTATCGCCTTGTCCAGACACTTGTGCTTTTTGAATGTCTTCTTTAAATGTCAAAGAGTCGTCGTGTA
TTAACGCCATAAAATTGCGATTGGCAAAACCATCTGATTTCAAAAAATCTAATATTGTTTTGCCAGATTG
CTTATCCCTAATACCATTAATCAATTTTCGAGACAAAGCTCCCCAACCAGTATAACGGCGACGTTTAAGC
TGTTTCATCACCTTATCATCAAAGAGGTGAGCATATGTTTTAAGTCTTTCCTCAATCATCTCCCTATCTT
CAAATAAGGTCAATGTTAAAACAATATCCTCTAAGATATCTTCATTTTCTTCATTATCCAAAAAATCTTT
ATCTTTAATAATTTTTAGCAAATCATGGTAGGTACCTAATGAAGCATTAAATCTATCTTCAACTCCTGAA
ATTTCAACACTATCAAAACATTCTATTTTTTTGAAATAATCTTCTTTTAATTGCTTAACGGTTACTTTTC
GATTTGTTTTGAAGAGTAAATCAACAATGGCTTTCTTCTGTTCACCTGAAAGAAATGCTGGTTTTCGCAT
TCCTTCAGTAACATATTTGACCTTTGTCAATTCGTTATAAACCGTAAAATACTCATAAAGCAAACTATGT
TTTGGTAGTACTTTTTCATTTGGAAGATTTTTATCAAAGGCTGTCATGCGTTCAATAAATGATTGAGCTG
AAGCACCTTTATCGACAACTTCTTCAAAATTCCATGGGGTAATTGTTTCTTCAGACTTCCGAGTCATCCA
TGCAAAACGACTATTGCCACGCGCCAATGGACCAACATAATAAGGAATTCGAAAAGTCAAGATTTTTTCA
ATCTTCTCACGATTGTCTTTTAAAAATGGATAAAAGTCTTCTTGTCTTCTCAAAATAGCATGCAGCTCAC
CCAAGTGAATTTGATGGGGAATAGAGCCGTTGTCAAAGGTCCGTTGCTTGCGCAGCAAATCTTCACGATT
TAGTTTCACCAATAATTCCTCAGTACCATCCATTTTTTCTAAAATTGGTTTGATAAATTTATAAAATTCT
TCTTGGCTAGCTCCCCCATCAATATAACCTGCATATCCGTTTTTTGATTGATCAAAAAAGATTTCTTTAT
ACTTTTCTGGAAGTTGTTGTCGAACTAAAGCTTTTAAAAGAGTCAAGTCTTGATGATGTTCATCGTAGCG
TTTAATCATTGAAGCTGATAGGGGAGCCTTAGTTATTTCAGTATTTACTCTTAGGATATCTGAAAGTAAA
ATAGCATCTGATAAATTCTTAGCTGCCAAAAACAAATCAGCATATTGATCTCCAATTTGCGCCAATAAAT
TATCTAAATCATCATCGTAAGTATCTTTTGAAAGCTGTAATTTAGCATCTTCTGCCAAATCAAAATTTGA
TTTAAAATTAGGGGTCAAACCCAATGACAAAGCAATGAGATTCCCAAATAAGCCATTTTTCTTCTCACCG
GGGAGCTGAGCAATGAGATTTTCTAATCGTCTTGATTTACTCAATCGTGCAGAAAGAATCGCTTTAGCAT
CTACTCCACTTGCGTTAATAGGGTTTTCTTCAAATAATTGATTGTAGGTTTGTACCAACTGGATAAATAG
TTTGTCCACATCACTATTATCAGGATTTAAATCTCCCTCAATCAAAAAATGACCACGAAACTTAATCATA
TGCGCTAAGGCCAAATAGATTAAGCGCAAATCCGCTTTATCAGTAGAATCTACCAATTTTTTTCGCAGAT
GATAGATAGTTGGATATTTCTCATGATAAGCAACTTCATCTACTATATTTCCAAAAATAGGATGACGTTC
ATGCTTCTTGTCTTCTTCCACCAAAAAAGACTCTTCAAGTCGATGAAAGAAACTATCATCTACTTTCGCC
ATCTCATTTGAAAAAATCTCCTGTAGATAACAAATACGATTCTTCCGACGTGTATACCTTCTACGAGCTG
TCCGTTTGAGACGAGTCGCTTCCGCTGTCTCTCCACTGTCAAATAAAAGAGCCCCTATAAGATTTTTTTT
GATACTGTGGCGGTCTGTATTTCCCAGAACCTTGAACTTTTTAGACGGAACCTTATATTCATCAGTGATC
ACCGCCCATCCGACGCTATTTGTGCCGATAGCTAAGCCTATTGAGTATTTCTTATCAGACTCCGGGGTGG
CCGATTCTGAAGTCCCCGGTGTTTCGCTACCGGATTTCAGACCGGTCGCCCACAGGATGTGCGGCGGCAG
ACGCTGGTAGTGGCAAGACTGCAGCGCGATGGTGAAGAAGGTCAGCTGCGGCTGTTTACGACGCAGGATG
TTCAGGCACGGCGGCAGACCCAGGATGATGCAGTACAGTTCCAGAACGTACAGACGAACCCACAGGTGCG
GGTAACGCGGCCAGTGCGCTTCGTTAGACGGAGAGTAGTTAACGAAGTTACGCCAGCAGTAACCAGATTC
CTGTTCGGTCATGATCTGGATGGTAACACCAGAAGAGATCAGGTCACGCAGACCCTGACGGTTACGCGGG
TCCGCGTGGTGGTACAGACGCGCGATGTAGATGAACAGGGTAACGTGCGGGTAACGAGACAGGAATTCGG
TGATCGCACGAGAGCATTCACCGCACGGAGACCAAGACAGGAACCAGGTGATAGAGCAACGGGTGTTCGG
GCAGAAGTAACGTTCGGTGGTGAATTTTTCGATGAAGTTAACTTCAACGTGTTTGTTGGTGTTCTGAGAG
GTGTGACGCCAGATAGAGTGACGACCACCCCAGTTGATTTCGTACAGCAGGCAGGTTTCTTTACGCAGTT
CACGCGGGTCGAAGAAAACTTCGAATTCGTGCGGTTCGATACGACGACGCAGGGTCGGGTCAACCGCAAC
CGGACCGGTTTCAGAAGACTTGTCATCGTCATCCTTGTAATCGATATCATGATCTTTATAATCACCGTCA
TGGTCTTTGTAGTCCATGGTATATCTCCTTGTTTCCTGTGTGAAATTGTTATCCGCTCACAATTCCACAC
ATTATACGAGCCGATGATTAATTGTCAACAGCTCATTTCAGAATATTTGCCAGAACCGTTATGATGTCGG
CGCAAAAAACATTATCCAGAACGGGAGTGCGCCTTGAGCGACACGAATTATGCAGTGATTTACGACCTGC
ACAGCCATACCACAGCTTCCGATGGCTGCCTGACGCCAGAAGCATTGGTGCACCGTGCAGTCGATAAGCC
CGGATCAGCTTGCAATTCGCGCGCGAAGGCGAAGCGGCATTTACGTTGACACCATCGAATGGTGCAAAAC
CTTTCGCGGTATGGCATGATAGCGCCCGGAAGAGAGTCAATTCAGGGTGGTGAATGTGAAACCAGTAACG
TTATACGATGTCGCAGAGTATGCCGGTGTCTCTTATCAGACCGTTTCCCGCGTGGTGAACCAGGCCAGCC
ACGTTTCTGCGAAAACGCGGGAAAAAGTGGAAGCGGCGATGGCGGAGCTGAATTACATTCCCAACCGCGT
GGCACAACAACTGGCGGGCAAACAGTCGTTGCTGATTGGCGTTGCCACCTCCAGTCTGGCCCTGCACGCG
CCGTCGCAAATTGTCGCGGCGATTAAATCTCGCGCCGATCAACTGGGTGCCAGCGTGGTGGTGTCGATGG
TAGAACGAAGCGGCGTCGAAGCCTGTAAAGCGGCGGTGCACAATCTTCTCGCGCAACGCGTCAGTGGGCT
GATCATTAACTATCCGCTGGATGACCAGGATGCCATTGCTGTGGAAGCTGCCTGCACTAATGTTCCGGCG
TTATTTCTTGATGTCTCTGACCAGACACCCATCAACAGTATTATTTTCTCCCATGAAGACGGTACGCGAC
TGGGCGTGGAGCATCTGGTCGCATTGGGTCACCAGCAAATCGCGCTGTTAGCGGGCCCATTAAGTTCTGT
CTCGGCGCGTCTGCGTCTGGCTGGCTGGCATAAATATCTCACTCGCAATCAAATTCAGCCGATAGCGGAA
CGGGAAGGCGACTGGAGTGCCATGTCCGGTTTTCAACAAACCATGCAAATGCTGAATGAGGGCATCGTTC
CCACTGCGATGCTGGTTGCCAACGATCAGATGGCGCTGGGCGCAATGCGCGCCATTACCGAGTCCGGGCT
GCGCGTTGGTGCGGATATCTCGGTAGTGGGATACGACGATACCGAAGACAGCTCATGTTATATCCCGCCG
TTAACCACCATCAAACAGGATTTTCGCCTGCTGGGGCAAACCAGCGTGGACCGCTTGCTGCAACTCTCTC
AGGGCCAGGCGGTGAAGGGCAATCAGCTGTTGCCCGTCTCACTGGTGAAAAGAAAAACCACCCTGGCGCC
CAATACGCAAACCGCCTCTCCCCGCGCGTTGGCCGATTCATTAATGCAGCTGGCACGACAGGTTTCCCGA
CTGGAAAGCGGGCAGTGAGCGCAACCCCGGGCTGCAGGAATTCCTCGAGACCGGCGCGCCCCTGTTTGAC
AGCTTATCATCGCAGATCCGGGCAACGTTGTTGCCATTGGCGGCCGCAACGAGCTCTAGTGTACATCGGG
ATCCTGGCAGTTCCCTACTCTCGCATGGGGAGACCCCACACTACCATCGGCGCTACGGCGTTTCACTTCT
GAGTTCGGCATGGGGTCAGGTGGGACCACCGCGCTACTGCCGCCAGGCAAATTCTGTTTTATCAGACCGC
TTCTGCGTTCTGATTTAATCTGTATCAGGCTGAAAATCTTCTCTCATCCGCCAAAACAGCCAAGCTTATG
GCTTCGTTTCGCAGCGAACTTGGAAAAAAAATTTTTGGCGATTCGCCGCTTTCGTATAACGAAGTAAAAA
CCTATCTCAGCGAACACCCAGGCGGAACCGCAGAACGAGCCTGGAATCATATTTGTGCGCCTTGAAATAT
CCCTCTCCATACCCCATAAATAAATAATGACATTAATCCTTCATGAAGGAGGGCCCTTATGGAGAAAAAA
ATCACTGGATATACCACCGTTGATATATCCCAATGGCATCGTAAAGAACATTTTGAGGCATTTCAGTCAG
TTGCTCAATGTACCTATAACCAGACCGTTCAGCTGGATATTACGGCCTTTTTAAAGACCGTAAAGAAAAA
TAAGCACAAGTTTTATCCGGCCTTTATTCACATTCTTGCCCGCCTGATGAATGCTCATCCGGAATTTCGT
ATGGCAATGAAAGACGGTGAGCTGGTGATATGGGATAGTGTTCACCCTTGTTACACCGTTTTCCATGAGC
AAACTGAAACGTTTTCATCGCTCTGGAGTGAATACCACGACGATTTCCGGCAGTTTCTACACATATATTC
GCAAGATGTGGCGTGTTACGGTGAAAACCTGGCCTATTTCCCTAAAGGGTTTATTGAGAATATGTTTTTC
GTCTCAGCCAATCCCTGGGTGAGTTTCACCAGTTTTGATTTAAACGTGGCCAATATGGACAACTTCTTCG
CCCCCGTTTTCACCATGGGCAAATATTATACGCAAGGCGACAAGGTGCTGATGCCGCTGGCGATTCAGGT
TCATCATGCCGTTTGTGATGGCTTCCATGTCGGCAGAATGCTTAATGAATTACAACAGTACTGCGATGAG
TGGCAGGGCGGGGCGTAAACCAGGTGCTCGGCGTGGCAAGACTCGCAGCGAACCCGTAGAAAGCCATGCT
CCAGCCGCCCGCATTGGAGAAATTCTTCAAATTCCCGTTGCACATAGCCCGGCAATTCCTTTCCCTGCTC
TGCCATAAGCGCAGCGAATGCCGGGTAATACTCGTCAACGATCTGATAGAGAAGGGTTTGCTCGGGTCGG
TGGCTCTGGTAACGACCAGTATCCCGATCCCGGCTGGCCGTCCTGGCCGCCACATGAGGCATGTTCCGCG
TCCTTGCAATACTGTGTTTACATACAGTCTATCGCTTAGCGGAAAGTTCTTTTACCCTCAGCCGAAATGC
CTGCCGTTGCTAGACATTGCCAGCCAGTGCCCGTCACTCCCGTACTAACTGTCACGAACCCCTGCAATAA
CTGTCACGCCCCCCTGCAATAACTGTCACGAACCCCTGCAATAACTGTCACGCCCCCAAACCTGCAAACC
CAGCAGGGGCGGGGGCTGGCGGGGTGTTGGAAAAATCCATCCATGATTATCTAAGAATAATCCACTAGGC
GCGGTTATCAGCGCCCTTGTGGGGCGCTGCTGCCCTTGCCCAATATGCCCGGCCAGAGGCCGGATAGCTG
GTCTATTCGCTGCGCTAGGCTACACACCGCCCCACCGCTGCGCGGCAGGGGGAAAGGCGGGCAAAGCCCG
CTAAACCCCACACCAAACCCCGCAGAAATACGCTGGAGCGCTTTTAGCCGCTTTAGCGGCCTTTCCCCCT
ACCCGAAGGGTGGGGGCGCGTGTGCAGCCCCGCAGGGCCTGTCTCGGTCGATCATTCAGCCCGGCTCATC
CTTCTGGCGTGGCGGCAGACCGAACAAGGCGCGGTCGTGGTCGCGTTCAAGGTACGCATCCATTGCCGCC
ATGAGCCGATCCTCCGGCCACTCGCTGCTGTTCACCTTGGCCAAAATCATGGCCCCCACCAGCACCTTGC
GCCTTGTTTCGTTCTTGCGCTCTTGCTGCTGTTCCCTTGCCCGCACCCGCTGAATTTCGGCATTGATTCG
CGCTCGTTGTTCTTCGAGCTTGGCCAGCCGATCCGCCGCCTTGTTGCTCCCCTTAACCATCTTGACACCC
CATTGTTAATGTGCTGTCTCGTAGGCTATCATGGAGGCACAGCGGCGGCAATCCCGACCCTACTTTGTAG
GGGAGGGCGCACTTACCGGTTTCTCTTCGAGAAACTGGCCTAACGGCCACCCTTCGGGCGGTGCGCTCTC
CGAGGGCCATTGCATGGAGCCGAAAAGCAAAAGCAACAGCGAGGCAGCATGGCGATTTATCACCTTACGG
CGAAAACCGGCAGCAGGTCGGGCGGCCAATCGGCCAGGGCCAAGGCCGACTACATCCAGCGCGAAGGCAA
GTATGCCCGCGACATGGATGAAGTCTTGCACGCCGAATCCGGGCACATGCCGGAGTTCGTCGAGCGGCCC
GCCGACTACTGGGATGCTGCCGACCTGTATGAACGCGCCAATGGGCGGCTGTTCAAGGAGGTCGAATTTG
CCCTGCCGGTCGAGCTGACCCTCGACCAGCAGAAGGCGCTGGCGTCCGAGTTCGCCCAGCACCTGACCGG
TGCCGAGCGCCTGCCG
